Addgene plasmid #233838: pRO231
Purpose: MoClo-YTK; ConLS/R1 cassette; rtTA systems; pRPL18B-rtTA-v16-tADH1
Depositing lab: Jeff Hasty. Depositing organization: University of California, San Diego (UCSD). Publication: A Standardized Set of MoClo-Compatible Inducible Promoter Systems for Tunable Gene Expression in Yeast. O'Laughlin R, Tran Q, Lezia A, Ngamkanjanarat W, Emmanuele P, Hao N, Hasty J. ACS Synth Biol. 2024 Jan 19;13(1):85-102. doi: 10.1021/acssynbio.3c00184. Epub 2023 Dec 11. PubMed 38079574.
Backbone
  Vector backbone: pYTK095
  Vector type: Yeast Expression
Growth in bacteria
  Bacterial resistance: Ampicillin, 100 μg/mL
  Growth temperature: 37°C
  Growth strain: DH5alpha
  Copy number: High Copy
Gene/Insert
  Gene/Insert name: pRPL18B-rtTA-v16-tADH1
  Species: S. cerevisiae (budding yeast)
  Cloning method: Golden Gate
Terms and licenses: Academic/Nonprofit Terms; Industry Terms: Not Available to Industry
How to cite: pRO231 was a gift from Jeff Hasty (Addgene plasmid # 233838 ; http://n2t.net/addgene:233838 ; RRID:Addgene_233838)
