[The description below was written by a language model from this plasmid's Addgene catalogue record and pLannotate feature annotations shown in this document.]
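Description:
pRO231 is a cassette-level plasmid from the MoClo Yeast Toolkit (YTK) system, built by Golden Gate assembly in the pYTK095 backbone. It is a compact construct of about 3.9 kb that is propagated in E. coli through a high-copy ColE1/pUC-type origin and selected with ampicillin via the β-lactamase gene and its native promoter. The feature table shows no yeast origin of replication or yeast selectable marker. This fits its role as an intermediate transcription-unit plasmid rather than a vector meant to be maintained in yeast on its own.

The payload is a single transcription unit, pRPL18B-rtTA-v16-tADH1. According to the record, the S. cerevisiae RPL18B promoter, a constitutive ribosomal protein gene promoter, drives a reverse tetracycline-controlled transactivator variant designated v16, and transcription ends at the S. cerevisiae ADH1 terminator. Automated annotation picks up only the TetR-derived DNA-binding portion of the rtTA coding sequence and the ADH1 terminator. The promoter and the activation domain that would lie downstream of the TetR segment are not annotated, although the gaps in the table leave room for them. rtTA proteins bind tet operator sequences when tetracycline analogues such as doxycycline are present, switching on promoters that carry those operators.

The unit is flanked by the ConLS and ConR1 assembly connectors, which place it first when several cassettes are joined into a multigene plasmid in a further Golden Gate step. It belongs to a standardized set of MoClo-compatible inducible promoter systems for tunable gene expression in yeast, in which it supplies the transactivator to be paired with a tet-responsive promoter cassette.
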