Features (pLannotate 1.2.2; 5 found; start..end, strand, type, name):
    905..1522    +  CDS            tetR: TETR2_ECOLX - Experimental evidence at protein level: Swiss-Prot protein existence level 1. TetR is the repressor of the tetracycline resistance element; its N-terminal region forms a helix-turn-helix structure and binds DNA. Binding of tetracycline to TetR reduces the repressor affinity for the tetracycline resistance gene (tetA) promoter operator sites. From Escherichia coli.
   1664..1851    +  terminator     ADH1 terminator: S. cerevisiae ADH1; transcription terminator for the S. cerevisiae alcohol dehydrogenase 1 (ADH1) gene
   2168..3028    -  CDS            AmpR: β-lactamase; bla; confers resistance to ampicillin, carbenicillin, and related antibiotics
   3029..3133    -  promoter       AmpR promoter: bla
   3236..3824    +  rep_origin     ori: high-copy-number ColE1/pMB1/pBR322/pUC origin of replication
>Addgene plasmid #233838 | pRO231 | addgene full sequence | sequence record 468704 | Addgene NGS Result
CCCTGAATTCGCATCTAGATGGTAGAGCCACAAACAGCCGGTACAAGCAACGATCTCCAGGACCATCTGA
ATCATGCGCGGATGACACGAACTCACGACGGCGATCACAGACATTAACCCACAGTACAGACACTGCGACA
ACGTGGCAATTCGTCGCAATACCGTCTCACTGAACTGGCCGATAATTGCAGACGAACGAAGAGGATGTCC
AATATTTTTTTTAAGGAATAAGGATACTTCAAGACTAGATTCCCCCCTGCATTCCCATCAGAACCGTAAA
CCTTGGCGCTTTCCTTGGGAAGTATTCAAGAAGTGCCTTGTCCGGTTTCTGTGGCTCACAAACCAGCGCG
CCCGATATGGCTTTCTTTTCACTTATGAATGTACCAGTACGGGACAATTAGAACGCTCCTGTAACAATCT
CTTTGCAAATGTGGGGTTACATTCTAACCATGTCACACTGCTGACGAAATTCAAAGTAAAAAAAAATGGG
ACCACGTCTTGAGAACGATAGATTTTCTTTATTTTACATTGAACAGTCGTTGTCTCAGCGCGCTTTATGT
TTTCATTCATACTTCATATTATAAAATAACAAAAGAAGAATTTCATATTCACGCCCAAGAAATCAGGCTG
CTTTCCAAATGCAATTGACACTTCATTAGCCATCACACAAAACTCTTTCTTGCTGGAGCTTCTTTTAAAA
AAGACCTCAGTACACCAAACACGTTACCCGACCTCGTTATTTTACGACAACTATGATAAAATTCTGAAGA
AAAAATAAAAAAATTTTCATACTTCTTGCTTTTATTTAAACCATTGAATGATTTCTTTTGAACAAAACTA
CCTGTTTCACCAAAGGAAATAGAAAGAAAAAATCAATTAGAAGAAAACAAAAAACAAAAGATCTATGAGT
CGTCTTGATAAGTCCAAGATCATAAATAGCGCACTGGAATTGCTGAACGGCGTTGGTATTGAGGGTCTTA
CCACGAGAAAGCTGGCACAGAAGTTGGGGGTCGAACAACCGACCTTGTACTGGCATGTCAAGAATAAGCG
TGCGCTATTAGATGCCTTACCTATCGAGATGCTAGACAGACATCATACTCACTCATGTCCATTGGAGGGG
GAGTCTTGGCAAGACTTTCTTAGAAACAATGCAAAGTCATATAGGTGCGCGCTACTATCACATAGAGATG
GGGCCAAAGTCCATTTGGGCACCAGGCCGACCGAAAAGCAGTACGAGACTTTAGAGAACCAGCTGGCATT
CCTGTGTCAACAAGGCTTCAGTCTAGAGAATGCTCTGTATGCTTTAAGCGCGGTCGGCCACTTCACGCTA
GGTTGTGTATTAGAGGAACAAGAACACCAAGTGGCAAAAGAGGAAAGAGAAACTCCAACGACCGACAGCA
TGCCACCACTGTTGAAACAAGCAATCGAACTGTTTGATCGTCAAGGGGCTGAACCAGCATTCCTATTCGG
TTTGGAATTAATAATCTGCGGTCTGGAGAAACAATTGAAGTGCGAAAGCGGCGGGCCGACAGATGCCTTA
GATGACTTTGACCTAGATATGTTACCAGCCGACGCCCTTGACGACTTTGATCTGGACATGCTGCCGGCTG
ACGCCTTGGATGACTTCGACTTGGATATGTTGCCAGGGGGATCCTAACTCGAGGCGAATTTCTTATGATT
TATGATTTTTATTATTAAATAAGTTATAAAAAAAATAAGTGTATACAAATTTTAAAGTGACTCTTAGGTT
TTAAAACGAAAATTCTTATTCTTGAGTAACTCTTTCCTGTAGGTCAGGTTGCTTTCTCAGGTATAGCATG
AGGTCGCTCTTATTGACCACACCTCTACCGGCATGCCGAGCAAATGCCTGCAAATCGCTCCCCATTTCGC
TGCCAATGAGACGACGGGGTCATCACGGCTCATCATGCGCCAAACAAATGTGTGCAATACACGCTCGGAT
GACTGCATGATGACCGCACTGACTGGGGACAGCAGATCCACCTAAGCCTGTGAGAGAAGCAGACACCCGA
CAGATCAAGGCAGTTAACTAGTGCACTGCAGTACAGCGGCCGCGATTATCAAAAAGGATCTTCACCTAGA
TCCTTTTAAATTAAAAATGAAGTTTTAAATCAATCTAAAGTATATATGAGTAAACTTGGTCTGACAGTTA
CCAATGCTTAATCAGTGAGGCACCTATCTCAGCGATCTGTCTATTTCGTTCATCCATAGTTGCCTGACTC
CCCGTCGTGTAGATAACTACGATACGGGAGGGCTTACCATCTGGCCCCAGTGCTGCAATGATACCGCGGG
ACCCACGCTCACCGGCTCCAGATTTATCAGCAATAAACCAGCCAGCCGGAAGGGCCGAGCGCAGAAGTGG
TCCTGCAACTTTATCCGCCTCCATCCAGTCTATTAATTGTTGCCGGGAAGCTAGAGTAAGTAGTTCGCCA
GTTAATAGTTTGCGCAACGTTGTTGCCATTGCTACAGGCATCGTGGTGTCACGCTCGTCGTTTGGTATGG
CTTCATTCAGCTCCGGTTCCCAACGATCAAGGCGAGTTACATGATCCCCCATGTTGTGCAAAAAAGCGGT
TAGCTCCTTCGGTCCTCCGATCGTTGTCAGAAGTAAGTTGGCCGCAGTGTTATCACTCATGGTTATGGCA
GCACTGCATAATTCTCTTACTGTCATGCCATCCGTAAGATGCTTTTCTGTGACTGGTGAGTACTCAACCA
AGTCATTCTGAGAATAGTGTATGCGGCGACCGAGTTGCTCTTGCCCGGCGTCAATACGGGATAATACCGC
GCCACATAGCAGAACTTTAAAAGTGCTCATCATTGGAAAACGTTCTTCGGGGCGAAAACTCTCAAGGATC
TTACCGCTGTTGAGATCCAGTTCGATGTAACCCACTCGTGCACCCAACTGATCTTCAGCATCTTTTACTT
TCACCAGCGTTTCTGGGTGAGCAAAAACAGGAAGGCAAAATGCCGCAAAAAAGGGAATAAGGGCGACACG
GAAATGTTGAATACTCATACTCTTCCTTTTTCAATATTATTGAAGCATTTATCAGGGTTATTGTCTCATG
AGCGGATACATATTTGAATGTATTTAGAAAAATAAACAAATAGGGGTTCCGCGCACATTTCCCCGAAAAG
TGCCACCTGTCATGACCAAAATCCCTTAACGTGAGTTTTCGTTCCACTGAGCGTCAGACCCCGTAGAAAA
GATCAAAGGATCTTCTTGAGATCCTTTTTTTCTGCGCGTAATCTGCTGCTTGCAAACAAAAAAACCACCG
CTACCAGCGGTGGTTTGTTTGCCGGATCAAGAGCTACCAACTCTTTTTCCGAAGGTAACTGGCTTCAGCA
GAGCGCAGATACCAAATACTGTTCTTCTAGTGTAGCCGTAGTTAGGCCACCACTTCAAGAACTCTGTAGC
ACCGCCTACATACCTCGCTCTGCTAATCCTGTTACCAGTGGCTGCTGCCAGTGGCGATAAGTCGTGTCTT
ACCGGGTTGGACTCAAGACGATAGTTACCGGATAAGGCGCAGCGGTCGGGCTGAACGGGGGGTTCGTGCA
CACAGCCCAGCTTGGAGCGAACGACCTACACCGAACTGAGATACCTACAGCGTGAGCTATGAGAAAGCGC
CACGCTTCCCGAAGGGAGAAAGGCGGACAGGTATCCGGTAAGCGGCAGGGTCGGAACAGGAGAGCGCACG
AGGGAGCTTCCAGGGGGAAACGCCTGGTATCTTTATAGTCCTGTCGGGTTTCGCCACCTCTGACTTGAGC
GTCGATTTTTGTGATGCTCGTCAGGGGGGCGGAGCCTATGGAAAAACGCCAGCAACGCGGCCTTTTTACG
GTTCCTGGCCTTTTGCTGGCCTTTTGCTCACATGTTCTTTCCTGCGTTATCCCCTGATTCTGTGGATAAC
CGTGCGGCCGC
